>Addgene plasmid #58007 | mTagRFP-T-Cx26-7 | addgene full sequence | sequence record 218671 | Addgene NGS Result
CATGTTCTTTCCTGCGTTATCCCCTGATTCTGTGGATAACCGTATTACCGCCATGCATTAGTTATTAATA
GTAATCAATTACGGGGTCATTAGTTCATAGCCCATATATGGAGTTCCGCGTTACATAACTTACGGTAAAT
GGCCCGCCTGGCTGACCGCCCAACGACCCCCGCCCATTGACGTCAATAATGACGTATGTTCCCATAGTAA
CGCCAATAGGGACTTTCCATTGACGTCAATGGGTGGAGTATTTACGGTAAACTGCCCACTTGGCAGTACA
TCAAGTGTATCATATGCCAAGTACGCCCCCTATTGACGTCAATGACGGTAAATGGCCCGCCTGGCATTAT
GCCCAGTACATGACCTTATGGGACTTTCCTACTTGGCAGTACATCTACGTATTAGTCATCGCTATTACCA
TGGTGATGCGGTTTTGGCAGTACATCAATGGGCGTGGATAGCGGTTTGACTCACGGGGATTTCCAAGTCT
CCACCCCATTGACGTCAATGGGAGTTTGTTTTGGCACCAAAATCAACGGGACTTTCCAAAATGTCGTAAC
AACTCCGCCCCATTGACGCAAATGGGCGGTAGGCGTGTACGGTGGGAGGTCTATATAAGCAGAGCTGGTT
TAGTGAACCGTCAGATCCGCTAGCGCTACCGGACTCAGATCTCGAGCTCAAGCTTCGAATTCGCGGCTGC
ACGCTCCTCGGGACACAGTGCCAACCATCCAGAGGACAAGATGGATTGGGGCACACTACAGAGCATCCTC
GGGGGTGTCAACAAGCACTCCACCAGCATTGGGAAAATCTGGCTCACTGTCCTCTTCATCTTCCGCATCA
TGATCCTCGTGGTGGCCGCGAAGGAGGTGTGGGGAGATGAGCAAGCCGATTTTGTTTGCAACACTCTCCA
GCCTGGCTGTAAGAATGTGTGCTACGACCACTACTTCCCCATCTCTCACATCCGGCTCTGGGCTCTGCAG
CTGATCATGGTGTCCACGCCGGCCCTCCTGGTAGCTATGCACGTGGCCTACCGGAGACACGAAAAGAAAC
GGAAGTTCATGAAGGGAGAGATAAAGAACGAGTTTAAGGACATCGAAGAGATCAAAACCCAGAAGGTCCG
TATCGAAGGGTCCCTGTGGTGGACCTACACCACCAGCATCTTCTTCCGGGTCATCTTCGAAGCTGTCTTC
ATGTATGTCTTTTACATCATGTACAATGGCTTCTTCATGCAGCGTCTGGTGAAGTGTAACGCCTGGCCTT
GTCCCAATACAGTGGACTGCTTCATTTCCAGGCCCACAGAAAAGACTGTCTTCACGGTGTTCATGATCTC
TGTGTCTGGAATTTGCATCCTGCTAAACATCACAGAGCTGTGCTATCTGTTCATTAGGTATTGCTCAGGG
AAGTCCAAAAGACCAGTCGCGGATCCACCGGTCGCCACCATGGTGTCTAAGGGCGAAGAGCTGATTAAGG
AGAACATGCACATGAAGCTGTACATGGAGGGCACCGTGAACAACCACCACTTCAAGTGCACATCCGAGGG
CGAAGGCAAGCCCTACGAGGGCACCCAGACCATGAGAATCAAGGTGGTCGAGGGCGGCCCTCTCCCCTTC
GCCTTCGACATCCTGGCTACCAGCTTCATGTACGGCAGCAGAACCTTCATCAACCACACCCAGGGCATCC
CCGATTTCTTTAAGCAGTCCTTCCCTGAGGGCTTCACATGGGAGAGAGTCACCACATACGAAGACGGGGG
CGTGCTGACCGCTACCCAGGACACCAGCCTCCAGGACGGCTGCCTCATCTACAACGTCAAGATCAGAGGG
GTGAACTTCCCATCCAACGGCCCTGTGATGCAGAAGAAAACACTCGGCTGGGAGGCCAACACCGAGATGC
TGTACCCCGCTGACGGCGGCCTGGAAGGCAGAACCGACATGGCCCTGAAGCTCGTGGGCGGGGGCCACCT
GATCTGCAACTTCAAGACCACATACAGATCCAAGAAACCCGCTAAGAACCTCAAGATGCCCGGCGTCTAC
TATGTGGACCACAGACTGGAAAGAATCAAGGAGGCCGACAAAGAGACCTACGTCGAGCAGCACGAGGTGG
CTGTGGCCAGATACTGCGACCTCCCTAGCAAACTGGGGCACAAACTTAATGGCATGGACGAGCTGTACAA
GTAAGCGGCCGCGACTCTAGATCATAATCAGCCATACCACATTTGTAGAGGTTTTACTTGCTTTAAAAAA
CCTCCCACACCTCCCCCTGAACCTGAAACATAAAATGAATGCAATTGTTGTTGTTAACTTGTTTATTGCA
GCTTATAATGGTTACAAATAAAGCAATAGCATCACAAATTTCACAAATAAAGCATTTTTTTCACTGCATT
CTAGTTGTGGTTTGTCCAAACTCATCAATGTATCTTAAGGCGTAAATTGTAAGCGTTAATATTTTGTTAA
AATTCGCGTTAAATTTTTGTTAAATCAGCTCATTTTTTAACCAATAGGCCGAAATCGGCAAAATCCCTTA
TAAATCAAAAGAATAGACCGAGATAGGGT
[37 nt withheld, positions 2550-2586]
AAAGAACGTGGACTCCAACGTCAAAGG
[49 nt withheld, positions 2614-2662]
T
[91 nt withheld, positions 2664-2754]
G
[124 nt withheld, positions 2756-2879]
CAGGTGGCACTTTTCGGGGAAATGTGCGCGGAACCCCTATTTGTTTATTTTTCTAAATACATTCAAATAT
GTATCCGCTCATGAGACAATAACCCTGATAAATGCTTCAATAATATTGAAAAAGGAAGAGTCCTGAGGCG
GAAAGAACCAGCTGTGGAATGTGTGTCAGTTAGGGTGTGGAAAGTCCCCAGGCTCCCCAGCAGGCAGAAG
TATGCAAAGCATGCATCTCAATTAGTCAGCAACCAGGTGTGGAAAGTCCCCAGGCTCCCCAGCAGGCAGA
AGTATGCAAAGCATGCATCTCAATTAGTCAGCAACCATAGTCCCGCCCCTAACTCCGCCCATCCCGCCCC
TAACTCCGCCCAGTTCCGCCCATTCTCCGCCCCATGGCTGACTAATTTTTTTTATTTATGCAGAGGCCGA
GGCCGCCTCGGCCTCTGAGCTATTCCAGAAGTAGTGAGGAGGCTTTTTTGGAGGCCTAGGCTTTTGCAAA
GATCGATCAAGAGACAGGATGAGGATCGTTTCGCATGATTGAACAAGATGGATTGCACGCAGGTTCTCCG
GCCGCTTGGGTGGAGAGGCTATTCGGCTATGACTGGGCACAACAGACAATCGGCTGCTCTGATGCCGCCG
TGTTCCGGCTGTCAGCGCAGGGGCGCCCGGTTCTTTTTGTCAAGACCGACCTGTCCGGTGCCCTGAATGA
ACTGCAAGACGAGGCAGCGCGGCTATCGTGGCTGGCCACGACGGGCGTTCCTTGCGCAGCTGTGCTCGAC
GTTGTCACTGAAGCGGGAAGGGACTGGCTGCTATTGGGCGAAGTGCCGGGGCAGGATCTCCTGTCATCTC
ACCTTGCTCCTGCCGAGAAAGTATCCATCATGGCTGATGCAATGCGGCGGCTGCATACGCTTGATCCGGC
TACCTGCCCATTCGACCACCAAGCGAAACATCGCATCGAGCGAGCACGTACTCGGATGGAAGCCGGTCTT
GTCGATCAGGATGATCTGGACGAAGAGCATCAGGGGCTCGCGCCAGCCGAACTGTTCGCCAGGCTCAAGG
CGAGCATGCCCGACGGCGAGGATCTCGTCGTGACCCATGGCGATGCCTGCTTGCCGAATATCATGGTGGA
AAATGGCCGCTTTTCTGGATTCATCGACTGTGGCCGGCTGGGTGTGGCGGACCGCTATCAGGACATAGCG
TTGGCTACCCGTGATATTGCTGAAGAGCTTGGCGGCGAATGGGCTGACCGCTTCCTCGTGCTTTACGGTA
TCGCCGCTCCCGATTCGCAGCGCATCGCCTTCTATCGCCTTCTTGACGAGTTCTTCTGAGCGGGACTCTG
GGGTTCGAAATGACCGACCAAGCGACGCCCAACCTGCCATCACGAGATTTCGATTCCACCGCCGCCTTCT
ATGAAAGGTTGGGCTTCGGAATCGTTTTCCGGGACGCCGGCTGGATGATCCTCCAGCGCGGGGATCTCAT
GCTGGAGTTCTTCGCCCACCCTAGGGGGAGGCTAACTGAAACACGGAAGGAGACAATACCGGAAGGAACC
CGCGCTATGACGGCAATAAAAAGACAGAATAAAACGCACGGTGTTGGGTCGTTTGTTCATAAACGCGGGG
TTCGGTCCCAGGGCTGGCACTCTGTCGATACCCCACCGAGACCCCATTGGGGCCAATACGCCCGCGTTTC
TTCCTTTTCCCCACCCCACCCCCCAAGTTCGGGTGAAGGCCCAGGGCTCGCAGCCAACGTCGGGGCGGCA
GGCCCTGCCATAGCCTCAGGTTACTCATATATACTTTAGATTGATTTAAAACTTCATTTTTAATTTAAAA
GGATCTAGGTGAAGATCCTTTTTGATAATCTCATGACCAAAATCCCTTAACGTGAGTTTTCGTTCCACTG
AGCGTCAGACCCCGTAGAAAAGATCAAAGGATCTTCTTGAGATCCTTTTTTTCTGCGCGTAATCTGCTGC
TTGCAAACAAAAAAACCACCGCTACCAGCGGTGGTTTGTTTGCCGGATCAAGAGCTACCAACTCTTTTTC
CGAAGGTAACTGGCTTCAGCAGAGCGCAGATACCAAATACTGTTCTTCTAGTGTAGCCGTAGTTAGGCCA
CCACTTCAAGAACTCTGTAGCACCGCCTACATACCTCGCTCTGCTAATCCTGTTACCAGTGGCTGCTGCC
AGTGGCGATAAGTCGTGTCTTACCGGGTTGGACTCAAGACGATAGTTACCGGATAAGGCGCAGCGGTCGG
GCTGAACGGGGGGTTCGTGCACACAGCCCAGCTTGGAGCGAACGACCTACACCGAACTGAGATACCTACA
GCGTGAGCTATGAGAAAGCGCCACGCTTCCCGAAGGGAGAAAGGCGGACAGGTATCCGGTAAGCGGCAGG
GTCGGAACAGGAGAGCGCACGAGGGAGCTTCCAGGGGGAAACGCCTGGTATCTTTATAGTCCTGTCGGGT
TTCGCCACCTCTGACTTGAGCGTCGATTTTTGTGATGCTCGTCAGGGGGGCGGAGCCTATGGAAAAACGC
CAGCAACGCGGCCTTTTTACGGTTCCTGGCCTTTTGCTGGCCTTTTGCTCA
Features (pLannotate 1.2.2; 16 found; start..end, strand, type, name):
      1..51      +  rep_origin     RSF ori (fragment): Plasmids containing the RSF 1030 origin of replication can be propagated in E. coli cells that contain additional plasmids with compatible origins.
    119..422     +  enhancer       CMV enhancer: human cytomegalovirus immediate early enhancer
    423..626     +  promoter       CMV promoter: human cytomegalovirus (CMV) immediate early promoter
    649..692     +  misc_feature   MCS (fragment): multiple cloning site
    741..1418    +  CDS            Gjb2: CXB2_RAT - Also known as Cxn-26. Experimental evidence at protein level: Swiss-Prot protein existence level 1. Structural component of gap junctions. Gap junctions are dodecameric channels that connect the cytoplasm of adjoining cells. They are formed by the docking of two hexameric hemichannels, one from each cell membrane. Small molecules and ions diffuse from one cell to a neighboring cell via the central pore. From Rattus norvegicus (Rat).
   1440..2171    +  CDS            TagRFP-T: TagRFP-T is a basic (constitutively fluorescent) red fluorescent protein published in 2008, derived from Entacmaea quadricolor. It has low acid sensitivity.
   2190..2273    +  CDS            large T antigen (fragment): large T antigen from SV40 (simian virus 40)
   2296..2417    +  polyA_signal   SV40 poly(A) signal: SV40 polyadenylation signal
   2451..2879    -  rep_origin     f1 ori (sequence partly withheld): f1 bacteriophage origin of replication; arrow indicates direction of (+) strand synthesis
   2906..3010    +  promoter       AmpR promoter: bla
   3012..3369    +  promoter       SV40 promoter: SV40 enhancer and early promoter
   3404..4198    +  CDS            NeoR/KanR: aminoglycoside phosphotransferase from Tn5; aph(3')-II (or nptII); confers resistance to neomycin, kanamycin, and G418 (Geneticin®)
   4219..4371    +  CDS            ble (fragment): BLE_KLEPN - Experimental evidence at protein level: Swiss-Prot protein existence level 1. Binding protein with a strong affinity to the bleomycin family of antibiotics. Binds to CL990; an antimitotic-antibiotic compound. From Klebsiella pneumoniae.
   4430..4477    +  polyA_signal   HSV TK poly(A) signal: herpes simplex virus thymidine kinase polyadenylation signal (Cole and Stacy, 1985)
   4568..4584    -  polyA_signal   bGH poly(A) signal (fragment): bovine growth hormone polyadenylation signal
   4806..5394    +  rep_origin     ori: high-copy-number ColE1/pMB1/pBR322/pUC origin of replication
