[The description below was written by a language model from this plasmid's Addgene catalogue record and pLannotate feature annotations shown in this document.]
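Description:
mTagRFP-T-Cx26-7 is a mammalian expression plasmid that produces rat connexin 26 (Gjb2, beta-2 gap junction protein) fused at its C terminus to the red fluorescent protein TagRFP-T. The sequenced record is 5,450 nt. The backbone has the layout of an N1-type fluorescent protein fusion vector. A high-copy ColE1/pUC origin supports propagation in E. coli, and an f1 origin is also present. A single NeoR/KanR (Tn5 aminoglycoside phosphotransferase) cassette is placed behind tandem bacterial (AmpR-type) and SV40 early promoters and ends in the HSV TK polyadenylation signal. This arrangement gives kanamycin resistance in bacteria and G418 selection in mammalian cells. The short annotated fragments (RSF ori, ble, large T antigen, bGH poly(A)) are partial matches from automated annotation and are probably not functional elements.

The expression unit consists of the human CMV immediate early enhancer and promoter, a remnant of the multiple cloning site, the Gjb2 coding sequence, a short linker region, the TagRFP-T coding sequence and the SV40 poly(A) signal. The "7" in the name probably refers to the length of this linker, but the record does not say so. TagRFP-T is a monomeric, constitutively fluorescent protein derived from Entacmaea quadricolor. The associated publication concerns improved photostability, and the record lists excitation at 555 nm and emission at 584 nm.

Connexin 26 assembles into hexameric hemichannels that dock between neighbouring cells, so the fusion serves as a localization marker for gap junctions. It is typically used for live-cell or fixed-cell fluorescence imaging of transfected mammalian cells, with stable selection by G418 as an option.
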