Addgene plasmid #58007: mTagRFP-T-Cx26-7
Purpose: Localization: Gap Junctions, Excitation: 555, Emission: 584
Depositing lab: Michael Davidson. Depositing organization: Florida State University, Tallahassee. Publication: Improving the photostability of bright monomeric orange and red fluorescent proteins. Shaner NC, Lin MZ, McKeown MR, Steinbach PA, Hazelwood KL, Davidson MW, Tsien RY. Nat Methods. 2008 Jun;5(6):545-51. doi: 10.1038/nmeth.1209. Epub 2008 May 4. PubMed 18454154.
Backbone
  Vector backbone: mTagRFP
  Backbone size w/o insert (bp): 4750
  Vector type: Mammalian Expression
  Selectable markers: Neomycin (select with G418)
Growth in bacteria
  Bacterial resistance: Kanamycin, 50 μg/mL
  Growth temperature: 37°C
  Growth strain: DH5alpha
  Copy number: High Copy
Gene/Insert
  Gene/Insert name: Cx26 (alt names: Rat Beta-2 Connexin 26; NM_001004099.1)
  Species: R. norvegicus (rat)
  Entrez Gene: Gjb2 (a.k.a. CXN-26, Cx26)
  Promoter: CMV
  Tag / fusion protein: mTagRFP (C terminal on insert)
  Cloning method: Unknown
  Sequencing primers: 5′ CMV-F; 3′ SV40pA-R
Terms and licenses: Academic/Nonprofit Terms; Industry Terms
Depositor comments: R. norvegicus (rat) Beta-2 Connexin 26. Excitation = 555; Emission = 584
How to cite: mTagRFP-T-Cx26-7 was a gift from Michael Davidson (Addgene plasmid # 58007 ; http://n2t.net/addgene:58007 ; RRID:Addgene_58007)
