>Addgene plasmid #58007 | mTagRFP-T-Cx26-7 | depositor partial sequence | sequence record 89157 | insert sequence
GACGTCAGATCCGCTAGCGCTACCGGACTCAGATCTCGAGCTCAAGCTTCGAATTCGCGGCTGCACGCTC
CTCGGGACACAGTGCCAACCATCCAGAGGACAAGATGGATTGGGGCACACTACAGAGCATCCTCGGGGGT
GTCAACAAGCACTCCACCAGCATTGGGAAAATCTGGCTCACTGTCCTCTTCATCTTCCGCATCATGATCC
TCGTGGTGGCCGCGAAGGAGGTGTGGGGAGATGAGCAAGCCGATTTTGTTTGCAACACTCTCCAGCCTGG
CTGTAAGAATGTGTGCTACGACCACTACTTCCCCATCTCTCACATCCGGCTCTGGGCTCTGCAGCTGATC
ATGGTGTCCACGCCGGCCCTCCTGGTAGCTATGCACGTGGCCTACCGGAGACACGAAAAGAAACGGAAGT
TCATGAAGGGAGAGATAAAGAACGAGTTTAAGGACATCGAAGAGATCAAAACCCAGAAGGTCCGTATCGA
AGGGTCCCTGTGGTGGACCTACACCACCAGCATCTTCTTCCGGGTCATCTTCGAAGCTGTCTTCATGTAT
GTCTTTTACATCATGTACAATGGCTTCTTCATGCAGCGTCTGGTGAAGTGTAACGCCTGGCCTTGTCCCA
ATACAGTGGACTGCTTCATTTCCAGGCCCACAGAAAAGACTGTCTTCACGGTGTTCATGATCTCTGTGTC
TGGAATTTGCATCCTGCTAAACATCACAGAGCTGTGCTATCTGTTCATTAGGTATTGCTCAGGGAAGTCC
AAAAGACCAGTCGCGGATCCACCGGTCGCCACCATGGTGTCTAAGGGCGAAGAGCTGATTAAGGAGAACA
TGCACATGAAGCTGTACATGGAGGGCACCGTGAACAACCACCACTTCAAGTGCACATCCGAGGGCGAAGG
CAAGCCCTACGAGGGCACCCAGACCATGAGAATCAAGGTGGTCGAGGGCGGCCCTCTCCCCTTCGCCTTC
GACATCCTGGCTACCAGCTTCATGTACGGCAGCAGAACCTTCATCAACCACACCCAGGGCATCCCCGATT
TCTTTAAGCAGTCCTTCCCTGAGGGCTTCACATGGGAGAGAGTCACCACATACGAAGACGGGGGCGTGCT
GACCGCTACCCAGGACACCAGCCTCCAGGACGGCTGCCTCATCTACAACGTCAAGATCAGAGGGGTGAAC
TTCCCATCCAACGGCCCTGTGATGCAGAAGAAAACACTCGGCTGGGAGGCCAACACCGAGATGCTGTACC
CCGCTGACGGCGGCCTGGAAGGCAGAACCGACATGGCCCTGAAGCTCGTGGGCGGGGGCCACCTGATCTG
CAACTTCAAGACCACATACAGATCCAAGAAACCCGCTAAGAACCTCAAGATGCCCGGCGTCTACTATGTG
GACCACAGACTGGAAAGAATCAAGGAGGCCGACAAAGAGACCTACGTCGAGCAGCACGAGGTGGCTGTGG
CCAGATACTGCGACCTCCCTAGCAAACTGGGGCACAAACTTAATGGCATGGACGAGCTGTACAAGTAAGC
GGCCGCGACTCTAGATCATAATCAGCCATACCACATTGAG
